Addgene plasmid #221943: TALE-free DddA6-11 1397C
Purpose: Expresses mitochondrially targeted TALE-free DddA6/11 1397C-UGI in mammalian cells
Depositing lab: Stephen Ekker. Depositing organization: Mayo Foundation for Medical Education and Research. Publication: Unconstrained Precision Mitochondrial Genome Editing with alphaDdCBEs. Castillo SR, Simone BW, Clark KJ, Devaux P, Ekker SC. Hum Gene Ther. 2024 Sep 24. doi: 10.1089/hum.2024.073. PubMed 39212664.
Backbone
  Vector backbone: pCMV
  Backbone size w/o insert (bp): 4717
  Vector type: Mammalian Expression
  Selectable markers: Blasticidin
Growth in bacteria
  Bacterial resistance: Ampicillin, 100 μg/mL
  Growth temperature: 37°C
  Growth strain: DH5alpha
  Copy number: High Copy
Gene/Insert
  Gene/Insert name: COX8A MTS-3xFLAG-DddA6/11 1397C-UGI-ATP5B 3'UTR
  Species: Synthetic
  Insert size (bp): 670
  Mutation: DddA: T1413I
  Promoter: CMV
  Tag / fusion protein: 3xFLAG (N terminal on backbone)
  Cloning method: Other
  Sequencing primers: 5′ T7; 3′ ACACCCGCCGCGCTTAATGC
Terms and licenses: Academic/Nonprofit Terms; Industry Terms: Not Available to Industry
Depositor comments: TALE-free control for DdCBE experiments in mammalian cells. 5' Cloning Site: (Not Destroyed), 3' Cloning Site: (Not Destroyed). Please visit https://www.biorxiv.org/content/10.1101/2024.05.13.593977v1 for bioRxiv preprint.
How to cite: TALE-free DddA6-11 1397C was a gift from Stephen Ekker (Addgene plasmid # 221943 ; http://n2t.net/addgene:221943 ; RRID:Addgene_221943)
