[The description below was written by a language model from this plasmid's Addgene catalogue record and pLannotate feature annotations shown in this document.]
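Description:
TALE-free DddA6-11 1397C is a mammalian expression plasmid built on a pCMV backbone, about 5.4 kb in the sequenced record. It is maintained in E. coli through a high-copy ColE1/pUC-type origin and an ampicillin resistance gene (β-lactamase), and it also carries an f1 phage origin. For selection in mammalian cells it contains a blasticidin S deaminase cassette driven by the SV40 early promoter, with an EM7 bacterial promoter upstream and an SV40 polyadenylation signal downstream. The short bleomycin-resistance, lacI and HIV-1 LTR fragments in the automated annotation appear to be backbone remnants or partial matches rather than functional elements.

The payload is a synthetic open reading frame expressed from the CMV enhancer/promoter, with a T7 promoter just upstream of the coding sequence. It begins with the COX8A mitochondrial targeting sequence, which directs import into the mitochondrial matrix. This is followed by a 3xFLAG epitope for detection, then the C-terminal half of the split double-stranded DNA cytidine deaminase DddA (split at position 1397, DddA6/11 variant, with T1413I recorded as the mutation). The deaminase half is fused to the uracil glycosylase inhibitor UGI from phage PBS2, which blocks excision of the uracil produced by deamination. The catalogue entry lists an ATP5B 3'UTR after the coding region. Neither this UTR nor the DddA segment is called out in the feature table, although an unannotated gap lies between 3xFLAG and UGI where the DddA half would sit.

Because it lacks a TALE DNA-binding array, the protein has no programmable targeting. The depositor describes the plasmid as a TALE-free control for DdCBE mitochondrial base-editing experiments in mammalian cells.
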