Features (pLannotate 1.2.2; 23 found; start..end, strand, type, name):
     60..112     -  misc_feature   bom (fragment): basis of mobility region from pBR322
    267..646     +  enhancer       CMV enhancer: human cytomegalovirus immediate early enhancer
    647..850     +  promoter       CMV promoter: human cytomegalovirus (CMV) immediate early promoter
    846..879     +  LTR            5' LTR (truncated) (fragment): truncated 5' long terminal repeat (LTR) from HIV-1
    895..913     +  promoter       T7 promoter: promoter for bacteriophage T7 RNA polymerase
    942..1025    +  CDS            COX8A (fragment): COX8A_HUMAN - Also known as COX8, COX8L. Experimental evidence at protein level: Swiss-Prot protein existence level 1. Component of the cytochrome c oxidase, the last enzyme in the mitochondrial electron transport chain which drives oxidative phosphorylation. The respiratory chain contains 3 multisubunit complexes succinate dehydrogenase (complex II, CII), ubiquinol- cytochrome c oxidoreductase (cytochrome b-c1 complex, complex III, CIII) and cytochrome c oxidase (complex IV, CIV), that cooperate to transfer electrons derived from NADH and succinate to molecular oxygen, creating an electrochem
   1026..1091    +  CDS            3xFLAG: three tandem FLAG® epitope tags, followed by an enterokinase cleavage site
   1203..1451    +  CDS            UGI: UNGI_BPPB2 - Experimental evidence at protein level: Swiss-Prot protein existence level 1. This protein binds specifically and reversibly to the host uracil-DNA glycosylase, preventing removal of uracil residues from PBS2 DNA by the host uracil-excision repair system. From Bacillus phage PBS2 (Bacteriophage PBS2).
   1609..1630    +  promoter       SV40 promoter (fragment): SV40 enhancer and early promoter
   1651..2079    +  rep_origin     f1 ori (sequence partly withheld): f1 bacteriophage origin of replication; arrow indicates direction of (+) strand synthesis
   2093..2422    +  promoter       SV40 promoter: SV40 enhancer and early promoter
   2470..2517    +  promoter       EM7 promoter: synthetic bacterial promoter&nbsp
   2536..2934    +  CDS            BSD: blasticidin S deaminase; Aspergillus terreus BSD; confers resistance to blasticidin
   2935..2962    +  CDS            BleoR (fragment): antibiotic-binding protein; Sh ble from Streptoalloteichus hindustanus; confers resistance to bleomycin, phleomycin, and Zeocin™
   2972..3097    +  CDS            ble (fragment): BLE_KLEPN - Experimental evidence at protein level: Swiss-Prot protein existence level 1. Binding protein with a strong affinity to the bleomycin family of antibiotics. Binds to CL990; an antimitotic-antibiotic compound. From Klebsiella pneumoniae.
   3092..3213    +  polyA_signal   SV40 poly(A) signal: SV40 polyadenylation signal
   3286..3302    -  protein_bind   lac operator: The lac repressor binds to the lac operator to inhibit transcription in E. coli. This inhibition can be relieved by adding lactose or isopropyl-β-D-thiogalactopyranoside (IPTG). lac repressor encoded by lacI
   3310..3340    -  promoter       lac promoter: promoter for the E. coli lac operon
   3355..3376    -  protein_bind   CAP binding site: CAP binding activates transcription in the presence of cAMP. E. coli catabolite activator protein
   3389..3481    -  CDS            lacI (fragment): lac repressor; lacI; The lac repressor binds to the lac operator to inhibit transcription in E. coli. This inhibition can be relieved by adding lactose or isopropyl-β-D-thiogalactopyranoside (IPTG).
   3664..4252    -  rep_origin     ori: high-copy-number ColE1/pMB1/pBR322/pUC origin of replication
   4423..5283    -  CDS            AmpR: β-lactamase; bla; confers resistance to ampicillin, carbenicillin, and related antibiotics
   5284..1       -  promoter       AmpR promoter (across the origin): bla
>Addgene plasmid #221943 | TALE-free DddA6-11 1397C | addgene full sequence | sequence record 438631 | Addgene NGS Result
GCACATTTCCCCGAAAAGTGCCACCTGACGTCGACGGATCGGGAGATCTCCCGATCCCCTATGGTGCACT
CTCAGTACAATCTGCTCTGATGCCGCATAGTTAAGCCAGTATCTGCTCCCTGCTTGTGTGTTGGAGGTCG
CTGAGTAGTGCGCGAGCAAAATTTAAGCTACAACAAGGCAAGGCTTGACCGACAATTGCATGAAGAATCT
GCTTAGGGTTAGGCGTTTTGCGCTGCTTCGCGATGTACGGGCCAGATATACGCGTTGACATTGATTATTG
ACTAGTTATTAATAGTAATCAATTACGGGGTCATTAGTTCATAGCCCATATATGGAGTTCCGCGTTACAT
AACTTACGGTAAATGGCCCGCCTGGCTGACCGCCCAACGACCCCCGCCCATTGACGTCAATAATGACGTA
TGTTCCCATAGTAACGCCAATAGGGACTTTCCATTGACGTCAATGGGTGGAGTATTTACGGTAAACTGCC
CACTTGGCAGTACATCAAGTGTATCATATGCCAAGTACGCCCCCTATTGACGTCAATGACGGTAAATGGC
CCGCCTGGCATTATGCCCAGTACATGACCTTATGGGACTTTCCTACTTGGCAGTACATCTACGTATTAGT
CATCGCTATTACCATGGTGATGCGGTTTTGGCAGTACATCAATGGGCGTGGATAGCGGTTTGACTCACGG
GGATTTCCAAGTCTCCACCCCATTGACGTCAATGGGAGTTTGTTTTGGCACCAAAATCAACGGGACTTTC
CAAAATGTCGTAACAACTCCGCCCCATTGACGCAAATGGGCGGTAGGCGTGTACGGTGGGAGGTCTATAT
AAGCAGAGCTCTCTGGCTAACTAGAGAACCCACTGCTTACTGGCTTATCGAAATTAATACGACTCACTAT
AGGGAGACCCAAGCTGGCTAGCACCATGGCCTCCGTTCTGACCCCGCTGCTGCTGCGTGGCCTGACCGGC
TCCGCTCGTCGTCTGCCAGTTCCGCGTGCGAAAATCCATTCCCTGGACTACAAAGACCATGACGGTGATT
ATAAAGATCATGACATCGATTACAAGGATGACGATGACAAGATGGGATCCGCCATTCCAGTGAAGCGCGG
CGCTACCGGTGAAACCAAAGTGTTTATCGGTAACAGCAACAGCCCGAAGAGCCCGACCAAAGGCGGTTGC
TCTGGCGGCTCAACTAATCTGAGCGACATCATTGAGAAGGAGACTGGGAAACAGCTGGTCATTCAGGAGT
CCATCCTGATGCTGCCTGAGGAGGTGGAGGAAGTGATCGGCAACAAGCCAGAGTCTGACATCCTGGTGCA
CACCGCCTACGACGAGTCCACAGATGAGAATGTGATGCTGCTGACCTCTGACGCCCCCGAGTATAAGCCT
TGGGCCCTGGTCATCCAGGATTCTAACGGCGAGAATAAGATCAAGATGCTGTGATAAGGGGTCTTTGTCC
TCTGTACTGTCTCTCTCCTTGCCCCTAACCCAAAAAGCTTCATTTTTCTGTGTAGGCTGCACAAGAGCCT
TGATTGAAGATATATTCTTTCTGAACAGTATTTAAGGTTTCCAATAAAATGTACACCCCTCAGAACTTCT
GAGGCGGAAAGAACCAGCTGGGGCTCTAGGGGGTATCCCC
[124 nt withheld, positions 1651-1774]
C
[91 nt withheld, positions 1776-1866]
A
[49 nt withheld, positions 1868-1916]
CCTTTGACGTTGGAGTCCACGTTCTTT
[37 nt withheld, positions 1944-1980]
ACCCTATCTCGGTCTATTCTTTTGATTTATAAGGGATTTTGCCGATTTCGGCCTATTGGTTAAAAAATGA
GCTGATTTAACAAAAATTTAACGCGAATTAATTCTGTGGAATGTGTGTCAGTTAGGGTGTGGAAAGTCCC
CAGGCTCCCCAGCAGGCAGAAGTATGCAAAGCATGCATCTCAATTAGTCAGCAACCAGGTGTGGAAAGTC
CCCAGGCTCCCCAGCAGGCAGAAGTATGCAAAGCATGCATCTCAATTAGTCAGCAACCATAGTCCCGCCC
CTAACTCCGCCCATCCCGCCCCTAACTCCGCCCAGTTCCGCCCATTCTCCGCCCCATGGCTGACTAATTT
TTTTTATTTATGCAGAGGCCGAGGCCGCCTCTGCCTCTGAGCTATTCCAGAAGTAGTGAGGAGGCTTTTT
TGGAGGCCTAGGCTTTTGCAAAAAGCTCCCGGGAGCTTGTATATCCATTTTCGGATCTGATCAGCACGTG
TTGACAATTAATCATCGGCATAGTATATCGGCATAGTATAATACGACAAGGTGAGGAACTAAACCATGGC
CAAGCCTTTGTCTCAAGAAGAATCCACCCTCATTGAAAGAGCAACGGCTACAATCAACAGCATCCCCATC
TCTGAAGACTACAGCGTCGCCAGCGCAGCTCTCTCTAGCGACGGCCGCATCTTCACTGGTGTCAATGTAT
ATCATTTTACTGGGGGACCTTGTGCAGAACTCGTGGTGCTGGGCACTGCTGCTGCTGCGGCAGCTGGCAA
CCTGACTTGTATCGTCGCGATCGGAAATGAGAACAGGGGCATCTTGAGCCCCTGCGGACGGTGCCGACAG
GTGCTTCTCGATCTGCATCCTGGGATCAAAGCCATAGTGAAGGACAGTGATGGACAGCCGACGGCAGTTG
GGATTCGTGAATTGCTGCCCTCTGGTTATGTGTGGGAGGGCTAAGCACTTCGTGGCCGAGGAGCAGGACT
GACACGTGCTACGAGATTTCGATTCCACCGCCGCCTTCTATGAAAGGTTGGGCTTCGGAATCGTTTTCCG
GGACGCCGGCTGGATGATCCTCCAGCGCGGGGATCTCATGCTGGAGTTCTTCGCCCACCCCAACTTGTTT
ATTGCAGCTTATAATGGTTACAAATAAAGCAATAGCATCACAAATTTCACAAATAAAGCATTTTTTTCAC
TGCATTCTAGTTGTGGTTTGTCCAAACTCATCAATGTATCTTATCATGTCTGTATACCGTCGACCTCTAG
CTAGAGCTTGGCGTAATCATGGTCATAGCTGTTTCCTGTGTGAAATTGTTATCCGCTCACAATTCCACAC
AACATACGAGCCGGAAGCATAAAGTGTAAAGCCTGGGGTGCCTAATGAGTGAGCTAACTCACATTAATTG
CGTTGCGCTCACTGCCCGCTTTCCAGTCGGGAAACCTGTCGTGCCAGCTGCATTAATGAATCGGCCAACG
CGCGGGGAGAGGCGGTTTGCGTATTGGGCGCTCTTCCGCTTCCTCGCTCACTGACTCGCTGCGCTCGGTC
GTTCGGCTGCGGCGAGCGGTATCAGCTCACTCAAAGGCGGTAATACGGTTATCCACAGAATCAGGGGATA
ACGCAGGAAAGAACATGTGAGCAAAAGGCCAGCAAAAGGCCAGGAACCGTAAAAAGGCCGCGTTGCTGGC
GTTTTTCCATAGGCTCCGCCCCCCTGACGAGCATCACAAAAATCGACGCTCAAGTCAGAGGTGGCGAAAC
CCGACAGGACTATAAAGATACCAGGCGTTTCCCCCTGGAAGCTCCCTCGTGCGCTCTCCTGTTCCGACCC
TGCCGCTTACCGGATACCTGTCCGCCTTTCTCCCTTCGGGAAGCGTGGCGCTTTCTCATAGCTCACGCTG
TAGGTATCTCAGTTCGGTGTAGGTCGTTCGCTCCAAGCTGGGCTGTGTGCACGAACCCCCCGTTCAGCCC
GACCGCTGCGCCTTATCCGGTAACTATCGTCTTGAGTCCAACCCGGTAAGACACGACTTATCGCCACTGG
CAGCAGCCACTGGTAACAGGATTAGCAGAGCGAGGTATGTAGGCGGTGCTACAGAGTTCTTGAAGTGGTG
GCCTAACTACGGCTACACTAGAAGAACAGTATTTGGTATCTGCGCTCTGTTGAAGCCAGTTACCTTCGGA
AAAAGAGTTGGTAGCTCTTGATCCGGCAAACAAACCACCGCTGGTAGCGGTGGTTTTTTTGTTTGCAAGC
AGCAGATTACGCGCAGAAAAAAAGGATCTCAAGAAGATCCTTTGATCTTTTCTACGGGGTCTGACGCTCA
GTGGAACGAAAACTCACGTTAAGGGATTTTGGTCATGAGATTATCAAAAAGGATCTTCACCTAGATCCTT
TTAAATTAAAAATGAAGTTTTAAATCAATCTAAAGTATATATGAGTAAACTTGGTCTGACAGTTACCAAT
GTTTAATCAGTGAGGCACCTATCTCAGCGATCTGTCTATTTCGTTCATCCATAGTTGCCTGACTCCCCGT
CGTGTAGATAACTACGATACGGGAGGGCTTACCATCTGGCCCCAGTGCTGCAATGATACCGCGAGACCCA
CGCTCACCGGCTCCAGATTTATCAGCAATAAACCAGCCAGCCGGAAGGGCCGAGCGCAGAAGTGGTCCTG
CAACTTTATCCGCCTCCATCCAGTCTATTAATTGTTGCCGGGAAGCTAGAGTAAGTAGTTCGCCAGTTAA
TAGTTTGCGCAACGTTGTTGCCATTGCTACAGGCATCGTGGTGTCACGCTCGTCGTTTGGTATGGCTTCA
TTCAGCTCCGGTTCCCAACGATCAAGGCGAGTTACATGATCCCCCATGTTGTGCAAAAAAGCGGTTAGCT
CCTTCGGTCCTCCGATCGTTGTCAGAAGTAAGTTGGCCGCAGTGTTATCACTCATGGTTATGGCAGCACT
GCATAATTCTCTTACTGTCATGCCATCCGTAAGATGCTTTTCTGTGACTGGTGAGTACTCAACCAAGTCA
TTCTGAGAATAGTGTATGCGGCGACCGAGTTGCTCTTGCCCGGCGTCAATACGGGATAATACCGCGCCAC
ATAGCAGAACTTTAAAAGTGCTCATCATTGGAAAACGTTCTTCGGGGCGAAAACTCTCAAGGATCTTACC
GCTGTTGAGATCCAGTTCGATGTAACCCACTCGTGCACCCAACTGATCTTCAGCATCTTTTACTTTCACC
AGCGTTTCTGGGTGAGCAAAAACAGGAAGGCAAAATGCCGCAAAAAAGGGAATAAGGGCGACACGGAAAT
GTTGAATACTCATACTCTTCCTTTTTCAATATTATTGAAGCATTTATCAGGGTTATTGTCTCATGAGCGG
ATACATATTTGAATGTATTTAGAAAAATAAACAAATAGGGGTTCCGC
