>Addgene plasmid #221943 | TALE-free DddA6-11 1397C | depositor partial sequence | sequence record 434593 | Partial
ATGGCCTCCGTTCTGACCCCGCTGCTGCTGCGTGGCCTGACCGGCTCCGCTCGTCGTCTGCCAGTTCCGC
GTGCGAAAATCCATTCCCTGGACTACAAAGACCATGACGGTGATTATAAAGATCATGACATCGATTACAA
GGATGACGATGACAAGATGGGATCCGCCATTCCAGTGAAGCGCGGCGCTACCGGTGAAACCAAAGTGTTT
ATCGGTAACAGCAACAGCCCGAAGAGCCCGACCAAAGGCGGTTGCTCTGGCGGCTCAACTAATCTGAGCG
ACATCATTGAGAAGGAGACTGGGAAACAGCTGGTCATTCAGGAGTCCATCCTGATGCTGCCTGAGGAGGT
GGAGGAAGTGATCGGCAACAAGCCAGAGTCTGACATCCTGGTGCACACCGCCTACGACGAGTCCACAGAT
GAGAATGTGATGCTGCTGACCTCTGACGCCCCCGAGTATAAGCCTTGGGCCCTGGTCATCCAGGATTCTA
ACGGCGAGAATAAGATCAAGATGCTGTGATAAGGGGTCTTTGTCCTCTGTACTGTCTCTCTCCTTGCCCC
TAACCCAAAAAGCTTCATTTTTCTGTGTAGGCTGCACAAGAGCCTTGATTGAAGATATATTCTTTCTGAA
CAGTATTTAAGGTTTCCAATAAAATGTACACCCCTCAGAA
